>Addgene plasmid #187431 | KEE +E111H | addgene full sequence | sequence record 374311 | Addgene NGS Result
TTCTCTGTCACAGAATGAAAATTTTTCTGTCATCTCTTCGTTATTAATGTTTGTAATTGACTGAATATCA
ACGCTTATTTGCAGCCTGAATGGCGAATGGG
[124 nt withheld, positions 102-225]
C
[91 nt withheld, positions 227-317]
A
[49 nt withheld, positions 319-367]
CCTTTGACGTTGGAGTCCACGTTCTT
[37 nt withheld, positions 394-430]
ACCCTATCTCGGTCTATTCTTTTGATTTATAAGGGATTTTGCCGATTTCGGCCTATTGGTTAAAAAATGA
GCTGATTTAACAAAAATTTAACGCGAATTTTAACAAAATATTAACGCTTACAATTTAGGTGGCACTTTTC
GGGGAAATGTGCGCGGAACCCCTATTTGTTTATTTTTCTAAATACATTCAAATATGTATCCGCTCATGAG
ACAATAACCCTGATAAATGCTTCAATAATATTGAAAAAGGAAGAGTATGAGTATTCAACATTTCCGTGTC
GCCCTTATTCCCTTTTTTGCGGCATTTTGCCTTCCTGTTTTTGCTCACCCAGAAACGCTGGTGAAAGTAA
AAGATGCTGAAGATCAGTTGGGTGCACGAGTGGGTTACATCGAACTGGATCTCAACAGCGGTAAGATCCT
TGAGAGTTTTCGCCCCGAAGAACGTTTTCCAATGATGAGCACTTTTAAAGTTCTGCTATGTGGCGCGGTA
TTATCCCGTATTGACGCCGGGCAAGAGCAACTCGGTCGCCGCATACACTATTCTCAGAATGACTTGGTTG
AGTACTCACCAGTCACAGAAAAGCATCTTACGGATGGCATGACAGTAAGAGAATTATGCAGTGCTGCCAT
AACCATGAGTGATAACACTGCGGCCAACTTACTTCTGACAACGATCGGAGGACCGAAGGAGCTAACCGCT
TTTTTGCACAACATGGGGGATCATGTAACTCGCCTTGATCGTTGGGAACCGGAGCTGAATGAAGCCATAC
CAAACGACGAGCGTGACACCACGATGCCTGTAGCAATGGCAACAACGTTGCGCAAACTATTAACTGGCGA
ACTACTTACTCTAGCTTCCCGGCAACAATTAATAGACTGGATGGAGGCGGATAAAGTTGCAGGACCACTT
CTGCGCTCGGCCCTTCCGGCTGGCTGGTTTATTGCTGATAAATCTGGAGCCGGTGAGCGTGGGTCTCGCG
GTATCATTGCAGCACTGGGGCCAGATGGTAAGCCCTCCCGTATCGTAGTTATCTACACGACGGGGAGTCA
GGCAACTATGGATGAACGAAATAGACAGATCGCTGAGATAGGTGCCTCACTGATTAAGCATTGGTAACTG
TCAGACCAAGTTTACTCATATATACTTTAGATTGATTTAAAACTTCATTTTTAATTTAAAAGGATCTAGG
TGAAGATCCTTTTTGATAATCTCATGACCAAAATCCCTTAACGTGAGTTTTCGTTCCACTGAGCGTCAGA
CCCCGTAGAAAAGATCAAAGGATCTTCTTGAGATCCTTTTTTTCTGCGCGTAATCTGCTGCTTGCAAACA
AAAAAACCACCGCTACCAGCGGTGGTTTGTTTGCCGGATCAAGAGCTACCAACTCTTTTTCCGAAGGTAA
CTGGCTTCAGCAGAGCGCAGATACCAAATACTGTTCTTCTAGTGTAGCCGTAGTTAGGCCACCACTTCAA
GAACTCTGTAGCACCGCCTACATACCTCGCTCTGCTAATCCTGTTACCAGTGGCTGCTGCCAGTGGCGAT
AAGTCGTGTCTTACCGGGTTGGACTCAAGACGATAGTTACCGGATAAGGCGCAGCGGTCGGGCTGAACGG
GGGGTTCGTGCACACAGCCCAGCTTGGAGCGAACGACCTACACCGAACTGAGATACCTACAGCGTGAGCT
ATGAGAAAGCGCCACGCTTCCCGAAGGGAGAAAGGCGGACAGGTATCCGGTAAGCGGCAGGGTCGGAACA
GGAGAGCGCACGAGGGAGCTTCCAGGGGGAAACGCCTGGTATCTTTATAGTCCTGTCGGGTTTCGCCACC
TCTGACTTGAGCGTCGATTTTTGTGATGCTCGTCAGGGGGGCGGAGCCTATGGAAAAACGCCAGCAACGC
GGCCTTTTTACGGTTCCTGGCCTTTTGCTGGCCTTTTGCTCACATGTTCTTTCCTGCGTTATCCCCTGAT
TCTGTGGATAACCGTATTACCGCCTTTGAGTGAGCTGATACCGCTCGCCGCAGCCGAACGACCGAGCGCA
GCGAGTCAGTGAGCGAGGAAGCGGAAGAGCGCCTGATGCGGTATTTTCTCCTTACGCATCTGTGCGGTAT
TTCACACCGCATAGACCAGCCGCGTAACCTGGCAAAATCGGTTACGGTTGAGTAATAAATGGATGCCCTG
CGTAAGCGGGTGTGGGCGGACAATAAAGTCTTAAACTGAACAAAATAGATCTAAACTATGACAATAAAGT
CTTAAACTAGACAGAATAGTTGTAAACTGAAATCAGTCCAGTTATGCTGTGAAAAAGCATACTGGACTTT
TGTTATGGCTAAAGCAAACTCTTCATTTTCTGAAGTGCAAATTGCCCGTCGTATTAAAGAGGGGCGTGGC
CAAGGGCATGGTAAAGACTATATTCGCGGCGTTGTGACAATTTACCGAACAACTCCGCGGCCGGGAAGCC
GATCTCGGCTTGAACGAATTGTTAGGTGGCGGTACTTGGGTCGATATCAAAGTGCATCACTTCTTCCCGT
ATGCCCAACTTTGTATAGAGAGCCACTGCGGGATCGTCACCGTAATCTGCTTGCACGTAGATCACATAAG
CACCAAGCGCGTTGGCCTCATGCTTGAGGAGATTGATGAGCGCGGTGGCAATGCCCTGCCTCCGGTGCTC
GCCGGAGACTGCGAGATCATAGATATAGATCTCACTACGCGGCTGCTCAAACTTGGGCAGAACGTAAGCC
GCGAGAGCGCCAACAACCGCTTCTTGGTCGAAGGCAGCAAGCGCGATGAATGTCTTACTACGGAGCAAGT
TCCCGAGGTAATCGGAGTCCGGCTGATGTTGGGAGTAGGTGGCTACGTCTCCGAACTCACGACCGAAAAG
ATCAAGAGCAGCCCGCATGGATTTGACTTGGTCAGGGCCGAGCCTACATGTGCGAATGATGCCCATACTT
GAGCCACCTAACTTTGTTTTAGGGCGACTGCCCTGCTGCGTAACATCGTTGCTGCTGCGTAACATCGTTG
CTGCTCCATAACATCAAACATCGACCCACGGCGTAACGCGCTTGCTGCTTGGATGCCCGAGGCATAGACT
GTACAAAAAAACAGTCATAACAAGCCATGAAAACCGCCACTGCGCCGTTACCACCGCTGCGTTCGGTCAA
GGTTCTGGACCAGTTGCGTGAGCGCATACGCTACTTGCATTACAGTTTACGAACCGAACAGGCTTATGTC
AACTGGGTTCGTGCCTTCATCCGTTTCCACGGTGTGCGTCACCCGGCAACCTTGGGCAGCAGCGAAGTCG
AGGCATTTCTGTCCTGGCTGGCGAACGAGCGCAAGGTTTCGGTCTCCACGCATCGTCAGGCATTGGCGGC
CTTGCTGTTCTTCTACGGCAAGGTGCTGTGCACGGATCTGCCCTTGCTTCAGGAGATCGGTAGACCTCGG
CCGTCGCGGCGCTTGCCGGTGGTGCTGACCCCGGATGAAGTGGTTCGCATCCTCGGTTTTCTGGAAGGCG
AGCATCGTTTGTTCGCCCAGGACTCTAGCTATAGTTCTAGTGGTTGGCTACGTACCCGTAGTGGCTATGG
CAGGGCTTGCCGCCCCGACGTTGGCTGCGAGCCCTGGGCCTTCACCCGAACTTGGGGGTTGGGGTGGGGA
AAAGGAAGAAACGCGGGCGTATTGGTCCCAATGGGGTCTCGGTGGGGTATCGACAGAGTGCCAGCCCTGG
GACCGAACCCCGCGTTTATGAACAAACGACCCAACACCCGTGCGTTTTATTCTGTCTTTTTATTGCCGTC
ATAGCGCGGGTTCCTTCCGGTATTGTCTCCTTCCGTGTTTCAGTTAGCCTCCCCCATCTCCCGGTACCGC
ATGCTCAGCTGCTTTTTATCTCAATTTTCATATCAAAACGTCCCTGGAAACGATCTTTGTCACTGTAGCC
AATATTTTCACCATAGGCCTTGCACTCGATACGCAGCTCCATATCGGTGGTCAAATTAGTGAACCGTACT
GCTACAAGGGGTTGAAGGTATTTCTGCTGAATGAGCTTGCCATAATATGGGTAGTATTGTAGAGGAAAGC
CACCATAGCCACCCAAACCAAAGTATTCCACGGGGCCAATTTTGCTCAAATCCTCTGATTTCTTAGCAGT
GCAATGAATGGGAATGACATTGGGATTATATTTTGCCAGCACCTCAGGTGGGATGGAATCATTTTGTGGA
AGCTTAGGTATGTAACCCAGAACTCTGTTGAGTTTGATGATGACACATGGTTTGCCATCTTCGTAACCAT
AATTAGGATCGTCTATGCCAGAGCAATTTCCCAGCCAACTGCGAAAGAACTTGCAGGATGGCATGGCACC
TTGTGTGCCATCAAAAGGTCCTCTCTCTTTGGGAGGAGAAGGTTCAGTCCCACAATTCTCAAAATTGATG
TCTTGCTGATTAACACTTTCATAGCCCTTTAAGAAATCTTCAATTTGGTTTATATATGGCTTGTATGTTT
TTGGATCAGAAGGGGTGAAAGAAATCTCCATTTTAAGGACTTGGGGAACATTTGTCAATCCTGGGGGCGC
TATTCGGTCCTGATACTTGGGCTGGAATTCGCTGACAGTGAGCAGCATGACTTGAATGGTCCCAATGAAG
ATGCCTGCCAGGCAGCCATAGAAGATCACGTAGAAGAGGAGGATCTTAAACCAACTGCCGCCGGTCCTCC
CTAAAAATTCCTTCTTCTCCGAGTTCCAGATGAATTTCTTCCAGCTGCCATCCCCTTCCTTGGCTTTCCC
GCGAGCCATCTCGAGATCCCGGGTGATCAAGTCTTCGTCGAGTGATTGTAAATAAAATGTAATTTACAGT
ATAGTATTTTAATTAATATACAAATGATTTGATAATAATTCTTATTTAACTATAATATATTGTGTTGGGT
TGAATTAAAGGTCCGTATACTCCGGAATATTAATAGATCATGGAGATAATTAAAATGATAACCATCTCGC
AAATAAATAAGTATTTTACTGTTTTCGTAACAGTTTTGTAATAAAAAAACCTATAAATATTCCGGATTAT
TCATACCGTCCCACCATCGGGCGCGGATCCCGGTCCGAAGCGCGCGGAATTCAAAGGCCTACGTCGACGA
GCTCACCTATAGGGCGAATTGGCGGAAGGCCGTCAAGGCCGCATGTCGACATGAGCAAAGGGACTGGACG
TGACAAGTATGAACCTGCAGCTACATCTGAGAATGCAGCAAAGAAGAAAAAAGGAAAAAAAGAAAAGGAT
ATGGATGAACTAAAAAAAGAAGTTTCACTGGATGATCACAAACTCAGCCTTGATGAACTTCATCGTAAAT
ATGGAACTGATCTCAGCCGGGGACTGTCTGCTCAGCGTGCTGCAGAAATCTTGGCTCGAGATGGCCCTAA
TGCTCTCACTCCCCCTCCCACAACCCCAGAATGGATTAAATTCTGCCGACAACTGTTTGGAGGTTTCGCC
CTTCTGCTTTGGATTGGAGCTTTTCTTTGTTTTCTGTTGTTTGGTATTCATTCTGCAACAGGAGAGAAAC
CTAATAATGACAATTTATATCTAGGTATTGTGCTGTCTGCTGTTGTCATCATAACTGGGTGTTTCTCTTA
CTACCAAGAAGCAAAGAGTTCAAAGATCATGGAGTCCTTCAAAAACATGGTGCCTCAGCAAGCGTTGGTA
GTCCGAAATGGGGAGAAACTGAGCATCAATGCTGAAGGTGTAGCTGTTGGAGACCTAGTGGAAGTGAAGG
GAGGAGACAGAATCCCAGCTGATTTGAGAATAATTTCAGCTAATGGATGTAAGGTGGACAATTCATCTCT
CACAGGTGAATCAGAGCCTCAGACAAGGTCTCCAGATTGTACAAATGATAACCCACTAGAGACCAGAAAT
ATTGCTTTTTTTTCCACCAACTGTGTGGAAGGCACTGCCCGTGGTATAGTTATCAACACTGGTGACCGAA
CTGTGATGGGCCGCATTGCTACGTTGGCTTCTGGGTTGGAAGGTGGACAGACTCCCATTGCTGCGGAGAT
TGAGCATTTTATCCACATAATTACTGGTGTGGCCGTGTTCCTGGGTGTTTCCTTTTTTATCCTCTCATTG
ATCCTCAAGTACACTTGGCTAGAAGCTGTAATATTTCTTATCGGCATCATTGTTGCCAATGTCCCGGAGG
GTCTGCTTGCTACAGTGACAGTATGTCTGACACTCACAGCCAAGCGCATGGCTCGTAAGAATTGCCTTGT
GAAGAACTTAGAAGCCGTGGAGACTCTGGGCTCTACTTCTACAATCTGTTCTGACAAAACAGGCACCCTG
ACCCAGAACCGCATGACCGTTGCCCACATGTGGTTCGATAACCAGATCCATGAAGCTGACACCACAGAAA
ACCAGAGTGGTGCTTCTTTTGACAAAACATCTCCAACATGGGCTGCTTTAGCCAAGATTGCAGGACTATG
TAACCGGGCTGTATTTCAAGCTAACCAAGAAAATGTTCCCATTTTGAAGAGAGCAGTGGCCGGAGATGCT
TCTGAATCTGCCCTCCTAAAATGCATTGAACTTTGCTGTGGATCTGTCAAGGAACTGAGGGAGAAGAACC
CCAAAGTAGTGGAGATTCCGTTCAACTCTACCAATAAATACCAACTGTCAATTCACAAGAATCCAAACAC
GTCAGAATCACGCTATCTGTTGGTGATGAAAGGTGCACCGGAGAGAATTCTCGATCGTTGCAGTTCCATC
CTGATGCACGGAAAAGAACTTCCCTTGGATGAGGAGGCCAAAGATGCATTTCAGAATGCCTATCTTGAAT
TGGGAGGCTTGGGGGAGAGAGTTCTGGGCTTCTGTCACCTGGCTCTGCCTGATGAACAGTTTCCTGAAGG
CTTCCAATTTGATACAGATGATGTGAACTTCCCTGTAGAGAAGCTGTGTTTTGTGGGTTTAATTTCTATG
ATTGATCCTCCTCGTGCTGCTGTGCCTGATGCTGTTGGCAAATGCAGAAGTGCTGGAATAAAGGTGATTA
TGGTGACAGGAGACCACCCCATCACAGCGAAAGCTATTGCCAAGGGTGTAGGCATCATCTCTGAGGGAAA
TGAGACCGTGGAAGATATTGCTCTTCGCCTCAACATCCCTGTCAACCAGGTCAACCCCAGAGATGCCAAA
GCCTGTGTGATTCATGGGTCTGACTTGAAGGATATGACCAGTGAACAACTAGATGATATTCTGAAACACC
ATACAGAAATAGTCTTTGCTAGAACGTCTCCACAACAGAAGCTTATCATTGTAGAAGGCTGCCAACGGCA
GGGTGCTATTGTAGCTGTCACTGGAGATGGCGTGAATGATTCCCCTGCTTTGAAAAAGGCAGACATTGGT
GTTGCTATGGGCATTGCTGGGTCAGATGTCTCTAAACAGGCAGCTGACATGATTCTGCTGGATGACAACT
TTGCTTCTATTGTTACTGGAGTTGAAGAAGGTCGCCTGATTTTTGATAATCTGAAGAAATCAATTGCCTA
TACTTTGACCAGTAACATTCCTGAGATTACGCCTTTCCTTATCTTCATAATTGCCAACATCCCCCTACCG
CTGGGGACAGTCACCATCTTATGTATTGACTTAGGCACTGATATGGTTCCTGCAATTTCTTTGGCATATG
AGCAAGCAGAAAGCGACATCATGAAGAGGCAGCCCAGAAACCCCAATACAGACAAACTGGTAAACGAAAG
GCTGATTAGCATGGCATATGGTCAGATTGGGATGATCCAAGCCTTGGGTGGCTTCTTCACATACTTTGTA
ATCCTCGCAGAGAATGGCTTCTTGCCATCCTCTTTACTGGGGATTAGAGTGATGTGGGATGATCGATGGG
TAAATGATGTGGAGGACAGCTATGGACAGCAGTGGACTTATGAGCAAAGGAAAATTGTGGAATTCACTTG
CCACACATCATTCTTTGTCAGCATTGTGGTGGTGCAGTGGGCAGACTTGGTTATCTGTAAGACCAGAAGG
AATTCTGTCTTCCAGCAAGGAATGAAGAACAAGATCCTAATATTTGGTCTCTTTGAAGAAACTGCTCTTG
CTGCCTTCCTCTCTTACTGCCCAGGAATGGCCGTTGCCTTGAGAATGTACCCATTGAAACCTTCATGGTG
GTTTTGTGCTTTCCCTTATTCTCTCCTCATCTTTGTCTATGATGAAGTAAGAAAACTAATCATCAGGCGC
AGCCCTGGAGGCTGGGTGGAAAGAGAAACCTACTACTAAGCGGCCGCCTGGGCCTCATGGGCCTTCCGCT
CACTGCCCGCTTTCCAGTGCGGCCGCTTTCGAATCTAGAGCCTGCAGTCTCGACAAGCTTGTCGAGAAGT
ACTAGAGGATCATAATCAGCCATACCACATTTGTAGAGGTTTTACTTGCTTTAAAAAACCTCCCACACCT
CCCCCTGAACCTGAAACATAAAATGAATGCAATTGTTGTTGTTAACTTGTTTATTGCAGCTTATAATGGT
TACAAATAAAGCAATAGCATCACAAATTTCACAAATAAAGCATTTTTTTCACTGCATTCTAGTTGTGGTT
TGTCCAAACTCATCAATGTATCTTATCATGTCTGGATCTGATCACTGCTTGAGCCTAGGAGATCCGAACC
AGATAAGTGAAATCTAGTTCCAAACTATTTTGTCATTTTTAATTTTCGTATTAGCTTACGACGCTACACC
CAGTTCCCATCTATTTTGTCACTCTTCCCTAAATAATCCTTAAAAACTCCATTTCCACCCCTCCCAGTTC
CCAACTATTTTGTCCGCCCACAGCGGGGCATTTTTCTTCCTGTTATGTTTTTAATCAAACATCCTGCCAA
CTCCATGTGACAAACCGTCATCTTCGGCTACTTT
Features (pLannotate 1.2.2; 18 found; start..end, strand, type, name):
     81..97      +  CDS            lacZα (fragment): LacZα fragment of β-galactosidase; lacZ fragment
    102..556     +  rep_origin     f1 ori (sequence partly withheld): f1 bacteriophage origin of replication; arrow indicates direction of (+) strand synthesis
    582..686     +  promoter       AmpR promoter: bla
    687..1547    +  CDS            AmpR: β-lactamase; bla; confers resistance to ampicillin, carbenicillin, and related antibiotics
   1718..2306    +  rep_origin     ori: high-copy-number ColE1/pMB1/pBR322/pUC origin of replication
   2492..2543    -  misc_feature   bom (fragment): basis of mobility region from pBR322
   2611..2835    -  mobile_element Tn7R: mini-Tn7 element (right end of the Tn7 transposon) Tn7
   2902..3435    -  CDS            GmR: gentamycin acetyltransferase; aacC1; confers resistance to gentamycin
   3624..3652    -  promoter       Pc promoter: intI1 (promoter lies within the coding sequence); class 1 integron promoter
   3630..3989    -  CDS            YPR2_ECOLX (fragment): Protein predicted: Swiss-Prot protein existence level 4. From Escherichia coli.
   4160..4208    -  polyA_signal   HSV TK poly(A) signal: herpes simplex virus thymidine kinase polyadenylation signal (Cole and Stacy, 1985)
   4291..5199    -  CDS            ATP1B1: AT1B1_RABIT - Experimental evidence at protein level: Swiss-Prot protein existence level 1. Involved in cell adhesion and establishing epithelial cell polarity. From Oryctolagus cuniculus (Rabbit).
   5234..5343    -  promoter       p10 promoter: baculovirus promoter for expression in insect cells
   5367..5458    +  promoter       polyhedrin promoter: polh from Autographa californica; promoter for the baculovirus polyhedrin gene
   5591..8656    +  CDS            ATP1A1: AT1A1_HUMAN - Experimental evidence at protein level: Swiss-Prot protein existence level 1. This is the catalytic component of the active enzyme, which catalyzes the hydrolysis of ATP coupled with the exchange of sodium and potassium ions across the plasma membrane. This action creates the electrochemical gradient of sodium and potassium ions, providing the energy for active transport of various nutrients. From Homo sapiens (Human).
   8768..8851    +  CDS            large T antigen (fragment): large T antigen from SV40 (simian virus 40)
   8874..9008    +  polyA_signal   SV40 poly(A) signal: SV40 polyadenylation signal
   9037..9202    -  mobile_element Tn7L: mini-Tn7 element (left end of the Tn7 transposon) Tn7
