[The description below was written by a language model from this plasmid's Addgene catalogue record and pLannotate feature annotations shown in this document.]
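Description:
KEE +E111H is a baculovirus transfer plasmid built on the pFastBac Dual backbone for co-expressing both subunits of the Na,K-ATPase of the snake Rhabdophis subminiatus in insect cells. In bacteria it is maintained through a high-copy ColE1/pUC-type origin and selected with ampicillin (AmpR); an f1 origin is also present. The expression region is flanked by the Tn7L and Tn7R ends of a mini-Tn7 element, which also encloses a gentamicin resistance gene. In the standard use of this backbone, the mini-Tn7 arrangement lets the whole cassette be transposed into a baculovirus shuttle genome (bacmid) in E. coli, and the resulting recombinant bacmid is used to produce virus for infecting insect cells.

The payload consists of two divergently oriented expression units. The polyhedrin (PH) promoter drives the catalytic alpha subunit, ATP1A1 (about 3.1 kb), terminated by the SV40 polyadenylation signal. The p10 promoter on the opposite strand drives the beta subunit, ATP1B1 (about 0.9 kb), terminated by the HSV TK polyadenylation signal. The feature table labels these coding sequences by their closest human and rabbit Swiss-Prot matches, but this reflects homology-based annotation; the catalogue gives the species as R. subminiatus for both. The alpha subunit carries a glutamate-to-histidine substitution. The plasmid name places it at position 111, whereas the mutation field says 117, probably because of different numbering schemes, although the record does not explain the discrepancy. No epitope tags or reporters are annotated.

According to the associated publication title, the construct belongs to a study of evolutionary constraints on toxin-resistant Na,K-ATPases. It presumably serves to produce the recombinant mutant pump for functional comparison with other variants.
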