Addgene plasmid #187431: KEE +E111H
Purpose: Expresses Na,K-ATPase (ATP1A1 and ATP1B1 in pFastBac Dual vector) in insect cells
Depositing lab: Susanne Dobler. Depositing organization: Universitaet Hamburg. Publication: Constraints on the evolution of toxin-resistant Na,K-ATPases have limited dependence on sequence divergence. Mohammadi S, Herrera-Alvarez S, Yang L, Rodriguez-Ordonez MDP, Zhang K, Storz JF, Dobler S, Crawford AJ, Andolfatto P. PLoS Genet. 2022 Aug 16;18(8):e1010323. doi: 10.1371/journal.pgen.1010323. eCollection 2022 Aug. PubMed 35972957.
Backbone
  Vector backbone: pFastBac Dual
  Backbone manufacturer: Thermo Fisher (Invitrogen)
  Backbone size w/o insert (bp): 5238
  Vector type: Insect Expression
Growth in bacteria
  Bacterial resistance: Ampicillin, 100 μg/mL
  Growth temperature: 37°C
  Growth strain: DH5alpha
  Copy number: Unknown
Gene/Insert 1
  Gene/Insert name: ATP1A1
  Species: Rhabdophis subminiatus
  Insert size (bp): 3069
  Mutation: changed glutamic acid at 117 to histidine
  GenBank ID: MT928191
  Promoter: PH
  Cloning method: Gibson Cloning
  Sequencing primers: 5′ ATTCCGGATTATTCATACCGTCCCACCATCG; 3′ GTGGTATGGCTGATTATGATCCTCTAGTACTTCTC
Gene/Insert 2
  Gene/Insert name: ATP1B1
  Species: Rhabdophis subminiatus
  Insert size (bp): 915
  GenBank ID: ON168934
  Promoter: p10
  Cloning method: Restriction Enzyme; 5′ cloning site XhoI (unknown if destroyed); 3′ cloning site PaeI (unknown if destroyed)
  Sequencing primers: 5′ CGGGTTCCTTCCGGTATTGTCTCCTTC; 3′ ACGGACCTTTAATTCAACCCAACACAATATA
Terms and licenses: Academic/Nonprofit Terms; Industry Terms: Not Available to Industry
Depositor comments: Please visit https://doi.org/10.1101/2021.11.29.470343 for bioRxiv preprint.
How to cite: KEE +E111H was a gift from Susanne Dobler (Addgene plasmid # 187431 ; http://n2t.net/addgene:187431 ; RRID:Addgene_187431)
