>Addgene plasmid #187431 | KEE +E111H | depositor partial sequence | sequence record 363718 | ATP1B1 at p10 promoter
ATGGCTCGCGGGAAAGCCAAGGAAGGGGATGGCAGCTGGAAGAAATTCATCTGGAACTCGGAGAAGAAGG
AATTTTTAGGGAGGACCGGCGGCAGTTGGTTTAAGATCCTCCTCTTCTACGTGATCTTCTATGGCTGCCT
GGCAGGCATCTTCATTGGGACCATTCAAGTCATGCTGCTCACTGTCAGCGAATTCCAGCCCAAGTATCAG
GACCGAATAGCGCCCCCAGGATTGACAAATGTTCCCCAAGTCCTTAAAATGGAGATTTCTTTCACCCCTT
CTGATCCAAAAACATACAAGCCATATATAAACCAAATTGAAGATTTCTTAAAGGGCTATGAAAGTGTTAA
TCAGCAAGACATCAATTTTGAGAATTGTGGGACTGAACCTTCTCCTCCCAAAGAGAGAGGACCTTTTGAT
GGCACACAAGGTGCCATGCCATCCTGCAAGTTCTTTCGCAGTTGGCTGGGAAATTGCTCTGGCATAGACG
ATCCTAATTATGGTTACGAAGATGGCAAACCATGTGTCATCATCAAACTCAACAGAGTTCTGGGTTACAT
ACCTAAGCTTCCACAAAATGATTCCATCCCACCTGAGGTGCTGGCAAAATATAATCCCAATGTCATTCCC
ATTCATTGCACTGCTAAGAAATCAGAGGATTTGAGCAAAATTGGCCCCGTGGAATACTTTGGTTTGGGTG
GCTATGGTGGCTTTCCTCTACAATACTACCCATATTATGGCAAGCTCATTCAGCAGAAATACCTTCAACC
CCTTGTAGCAGTACGGTTCACTAATTTGACCACCGATATGGAGCTGCGTATCGAGTGCAAGGCCTATGGT
GAAAATATTGGCTACAGTGACAAAGATCGTTTCCAGGGACGTTTTGATATGAAAATTGAGATAAAAAGCA
GCTGA
