>Addgene plasmid #187431 | KEE +E111H | depositor partial sequence | sequence record 363719 | ATP1A1 at PH promoter
ATGAGCAAAGGGACTGGACGTGACAAGTATGAACCTGCAGCTACATCTGAGAATGCAGCAAAGAAGAAAA
AAGGAAAAAAAGAAAAGGATATGGATGAACTAAAAAAAGAAGTTTCACTGGATGATCACAAACTCAGCCT
TGATGAACTTCATCGTAAATATGGAACTGATCTCAGCCGGGGACTGTCTGCTCAGCGTGCTGCAGAAATC
TTGGCTCGAGATGGCCCTAATGCTCTCACTCCCCCTCCCACAACCCCAGAATGGATTAAATTCTGCCGAC
AACTGTTTGGAGGTTTCGCCCTTCTGCTTTGGATTGGAGCTTTTCTTTGTTTTCTGTTGTTTGGTATTGA
ATCTGCAACAGGAGAGAAACCTAATAATGACAATTTATATCTAGGTATTGTGCTGTCTGCTGTTGTCATC
ATAACTGGGTGTTTCTCTTACTACCAAGAAGCAAAGAGTTCAAAGATCATGGAGTCCTTCAAAAACATGG
TGCCTCAGCAAGCGTTGGTAGTCCGAAATGGGGAGAAACTGAGCATCAATGCTGAAGGTGTAGCTGTTGG
AGACCTAGTGGAAGTGAAGGGAGGAGACAGAATCCCAGCTGATTTGAGAATAATTTCAGCTAATGGATGT
AAGGTGGACAATTCATCTCTCACAGGTGAATCAGAGCCTCAGACAAGGTCTCCAGATTGTACAAATGATA
ACCCACTAGAGACCAGAAATATTGCTTTTTTTTCCACCAACTGTGTGGAAGGCACTGCCCGTGGTATAGT
TATCAACACTGGTGACCGAACTGTGATGGGCCGCATTGCTACGTTGGCTTCTGGGTTGGAAGGTGGACAG
ACTCCCATTGCTGCGGAGATTGAGCATTTTATCCACATAATTACTGGTGTGGCCGTGTTCCTGGGTGTTT
CCTTTTTTATCCTCTCATTGATCCTCAAGTACACTTGGCTAGAAGCTGTAATATTTCTTATCGGCATCAT
TGTTGCCAATGTCCCGGAGGGTCTGCTTGCTACAGTGACAGTATGTCTGACACTCACAGCCAAGCGCATG
GCTCGTAAGAATTGCCTTGTGAAGAACTTAGAAGCCGTGGAGACTCTGGGCTCTACTTCTACAATCTGTT
CTGACAAAACAGGCACCCTGACCCAGAACCGCATGACCGTTGCCCACATGTGGTTCGATAACCAGATCCA
TGAAGCTGACACCACAGAAAACCAGAGTGGTGCTTCTTTTGACAAAACATCTCCAACATGGGCTGCTTTA
GCCAAGATTGCAGGACTATGTAACCGGGCTGTATTTCAAGCTAACCAAGAAAATGTTCCCATTTTGAAGA
GAGCAGTGGCCGGAGATGCTTCTGAATCTGCCCTCCTAAAATGCATTGAACTTTGCTGTGGATCTGTCAA
GGAACTGAGGGAGAAGAACCCCAAAGTAGTGGAGATTCCGTTCAACTCTACCAATAAATACCAACTGTCA
ATTCACAAGAATCCAAACACGTCAGAATCACGCTATCTGTTGGTGATGAAAGGTGCACCGGAGAGAATTC
TCGATCGTTGCAGTTCCATCCTGATGCACGGAAAAGAACTTCCCTTGGATGAGGAGGCCAAAGATGCATT
TCAGAATGCCTATCTTGAATTGGGAGGCTTGGGGGAGAGAGTTCTGGGCTTCTGTCACCTGGCTCTGCCT
GATGAACAGTTTCCTGAAGGCTTCCAATTTGATACAGATGATGTGAACTTCCCTGTAGAGAAGCTGTGTT
TTGTGGGTTTAATTTCTATGATTGATCCTCCTCGTGCTGCTGTGCCTGATGCTGTTGGCAAATGCAGAAG
TGCTGGAATAAAGGTGATTATGGTGACAGGAGACCACCCCATCACAGCGAAAGCTATTGCCAAGGGTGTA
GGCATCATCTCTGAGGGAAATGAGACCGTGGAAGATATTGCTCTTCGCCTCAACATCCCTGTCAACCAGG
TCAACCCCAGAGATGCCAAAGCCTGTGTGATTCATGGGTCTGACTTGAAGGATATGACCAGTGAACAACT
AGATGATATTCTGAAACACCATACAGAAATAGTCTTTGCTAGAACGTCTCCACAACAGAAGCTTATCATT
GTAGAAGGCTGCCAACGGCAGGGTGCTATTGTAGCTGTCACTGGAGATGGCGTGAATGATTCCCCTGCTT
TGAAAAAGGCAGACATTGGTGTTGCTATGGGCATTGCTGGGTCAGATGTCTCTAAACAGGCAGCTGACAT
GATTCTGCTGGATGACAACTTTGCTTCTATTGTTACTGGAGTTGAAGAAGGTCGCCTGATTTTTGATAAT
CTGAAGAAATCAATTGCCTATACTTTGACCAGTAACATTCCTGAGATTACGCCTTTCCTTATCTTCATAA
TTGCCAACATCCCCCTACCGCTGGGGACAGTCACCATCTTATGTATTGACTTAGGCACTGATATGGTTCC
TGCAATTTCTTTGGCATATGAGCAAGCAGAAAGCGACATCATGAAGAGGCAGCCCAGAAACCCCAATACA
GACAAACTGGTAAACGAAAGGCTGATTAGCATGGCATATGGTCAGATTGGGATGATCCAAGCCTTGGGTG
GCTTCTTCACATACTTTGTAATCCTCGCAGAGAATGGCTTCTTGCCATCCTCTTTACTGGGGATTAGAGT
GATGTGGGATGATCGATGGGTAAATGATGTGGAGGACAGCTATGGACAGCAGTGGACTTATGAGCAAAGG
AAAATTGTGGAATTCACTTGCCACACATCATTCTTTGTCAGCATTGTGGTGGTGCAGTGGGCAGACTTGG
TTATCTGTAAGACCAGAAGGAATTCTGTCTTCCAGCAAGGAATGAAGAACAAGATCCTAATATTTGGTCT
CTTTGAAGAAACTGCTCTTGCTGCCTTCCTCTCTTACTGCCCAGGAATGGCCGTTGCCTTGAGAATGTAC
CCATTGAAACCTTCATGGTGGTTTTGTGCTTTCCCTTATTCTCTCCTCATCTTTGTCTATGATGAAGTAA
GAAAACTAATCATCAGGCGCAGCCCTGGAGGCTGGGTGGAAAGAGAAACCTACTACTAA
